Addgene plasmid #131052: pYJ07-CRISPR-SOX17-E2-gRNA2
Purpose: SOX17 Knock out
Depositing lab: Xiaojun Lian. Depositing organization: Pennsylvania State University.
Backbone
  Vector backbone: U6-gRNA-spCas9-GFP
  Backbone size w/o insert (bp): 9289
  Vector type: Mammalian Expression, CRISPR
Growth in bacteria
  Bacterial resistance: Ampicillin, 100 μg/mL
  Growth temperature: 37°C
  Growth strain: NEB Stable
  Copy number: Unknown
Gene/Insert
  Gene/Insert name: SOX17 Exon2 gRNA2
  gRNA/shRNA sequence: GTCGGACACCACCGAGGAAA
  Species: H. sapiens (human)
  Entrez Gene: SOX17 (a.k.a. VUR3)
  Cloning method: Restriction Enzyme; 5′ cloning site Unknown (unknown if destroyed); 3′ cloning site Unknown (unknown if destroyed)
Terms and licenses: Academic/Nonprofit Terms; Industry Terms: Not Available to Industry
How to cite: pYJ07-CRISPR-SOX17-E2-gRNA2 was a gift from Xiaojun Lian (Addgene plasmid # 131052 ; http://n2t.net/addgene:131052 ; RRID:Addgene_131052)
