[The description below was written by a language model from this plasmid's Addgene catalogue record and pLannotate feature annotations shown in this document.]
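Description:
pYJ07-CRISPR-SOX17-E2-gRNA2 is an all-in-one mammalian CRISPR expression plasmid built on a U6-gRNA-spCas9-GFP backbone and intended for knocking out human SOX17. It carries a single guide RNA directed against exon 2 of SOX17 (the second guide designed for that exon, judging by the name). The spacer sits between a human U6 RNA polymerase III promoter and the Streptococcus pyogenes gRNA scaffold. The feature table also shows a partial second scaffold fragment just downstream, whose origin the record does not explain. The guide was inserted by restriction cloning, but the sites used are not recorded.

A separate RNA polymerase II cassette expresses the nuclease. A CMV enhancer, chicken β-actin promoter and hybrid intron drive the full S. pyogenes Cas9 coding sequence, which the software annotates as adjoining N- and C-terminal portions. This is followed by a nucleoplasmin nuclear localization signal, EGFP and a bovine growth hormone polyadenylation signal. The short gap between the NLS and EGFP is not annotated, so the record does not show whether EGFP is fused to Cas9 or separated from it by a linker or self-cleaving peptide. Either way, green fluorescence marks transfected cells and can be used to identify or enrich them. No mammalian drug selection marker is annotated.

For propagation in E. coli, the plasmid has a high-copy ColE1/pUC-type origin and a β-lactamase gene conferring ampicillin resistance, along with an f1 phage origin. Only one AAV2 inverted terminal repeat is annotated, so it looks like a backbone remnant, not evidence of a packageable AAV genome. The sequenced record is about 9.3 kb, consistent with the stated backbone size.
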