Features (pLannotate 1.2.2; 19 found; start..end, strand, type, name):
      1..241     +  promoter       U6 promoter: RNA polymerase III promoter for human U6 snRNA
    270..345     +  misc_RNA       gRNA scaffold: guide RNA scaffold for the Streptococcus pyogenes CRISPR/Cas9 system
    352..395     +  misc_RNA       gRNA scaffold (fragment): guide RNA scaffold for the Streptococcus pyogenes CRISPR/Cas9 system
    442..727     +  enhancer       CMV enhancer: human cytomegalovirus immediate early enhancer; contains an 18-bp deletion relative to the standard CMV enhancer
    729..1006    +  promoter       chicken β-actin promoter: No description available
   1007..1234    +  intron         hybrid intron: hybrid between chicken β-actin (CBA) and minute virus of mice (MMV) introns (Gray et al., 2011)
   1372..2973    +  CDS            Cas9(N): N-terminal portion of Streptococcus pyogenes Cas9 (Zetsche et al., 2015)
   2974..5472    +  CDS            Cas9(C): C-terminal portion of Streptococcus pyogenes Cas9 (Zetsche et al., 2015)
   5473..5520    +  CDS            nucleoplasmin NLS: bipartite nuclear localization signal from nucleoplasmin
   5590..6303    +  CDS            EGFP: EGFP is a basic (constitutively fluorescent) green fluorescent protein published in 1996, derived from Aequorea victoria. It is reported to be a rapidly-maturing weak dimer with moderate acid sensitivity.
   6337..6448    +  polyA_signal   bGH poly(A) signal: bovine growth hormone polyadenylation signal
   6553..6693    +  repeat_region  AAV2 ITR: inverted terminal repeat of adeno-associated virus serotype 2 inverted
   6698..6749    -  misc_feature   bom (fragment): basis of mobility region from pBR322
   6768..7223    +  rep_origin     f1 ori (sequence partly withheld): f1 bacteriophage origin of replication; arrow indicates direction of (+) strand synthesis
   7224..7273    -  misc_feature   bom (fragment): basis of mobility region from pBR322
   7375..7410    -  CDS            rop (fragment): Rop protein, which maintains plasmids at low copy number; rop
   7505..7609    +  promoter       AmpR promoter: bla
   7610..8470    +  CDS            AmpR: β-lactamase; bla; confers resistance to ampicillin, carbenicillin, and related antibiotics
   8641..9229    +  rep_origin     ori: high-copy-number ColE1/pMB1/pBR322/pUC origin of replication
>Addgene plasmid #131052 | pYJ07-CRISPR-SOX17-E2-gRNA2 | addgene full sequence | sequence record 256780 | Addgene NGS Result
GAGGGCCTATTTCCCATGATTCCTTCATATTTGCATATACGATACAAGGCTGTTAGAGAGATAATTGGAA
TTAATTTGACTGTAAACACAAAGATATTAGTACAAAATACGTGACGTAGAAAGTAATAATTTCTTGGGTA
GTTTGCAGTTTTAAAATTATGTTTTAAAATGGACTATCATATGCTTACCGTAACTTGAAAGTATTTCGAT
TTCTTGGCTTTATATATCTTGTGGAAAGGACGAAACACCGTCGGACACCACCGAGGAAAGTTTTAGAGCT
AGAAATAGCAAGTTAAAATAAGGCTAGTCCGTTATCAACTTGAAAAAGTGGCACCGAGTCGGTGCTTTTT
TGTTTTAGAGCTAGAAATAGCAAGTTAAAATAAGGCTAGTCCGTTTTTAGCGCGTGCGCCAATTCTGCAG
ACAAATGGCTCTAGAGGTACCCGTTACATAACTTACGGTAAATGGCCCGCCTGGCTGACCGCCCAACGAC
CCCCGCCCATTGACGTCAATAGTAACGCCAATAGGGACTTTCCATTGACGTCAATGGGTGGAGTATTTAC
GGTAAACTGCCCACTTGGCAGTACATCAAGTGTATCATATGCCAAGTACGCCCCCTATTGACGTCAATGA
CGGTAAATGGCCCGCCTGGCATTGTGCCCAGTACATGACCTTATGGGACTTTCCTACTTGGCAGTACATC
TACGTATTAGTCATCGCTATTACCATGGTCGAGGTGAGCCCCACGTTCTGCTTCACTCTCCCCATCTCCC
CCCCCTCCCCACCCCCAATTTTGTATTTATTTATTTTTTAATTATTTTGTGCAGCGATGGGGGCGGGGGG
GGGGGGGGGGCGCGCGCCRGGSGGGGSGGGGGGGGGSGGGGGGSGGGGSGGGGSGRGGCGGAGAGGTGCG
GCGGCAGCCAATCAGAGCGGCGCGCTCCGAAAGTTTCCTTTTATGGCGAGGCGGCGGCGGCGGCGGCCCT
ATAAAAAGCGAAGCGCGCGGCGGGCGGGAGTCGCTGCGCGCTGCCTTCGCCCCGTGCCCCGCTCCGCCGC
CGCCTCGCGCCGCCCGCCCCGGCTCTGACTGACCGCGTTACTCCCACAGGTGAGCGGGCGGGACGGCCCT
TCTCCTCCGGGCTGTAATTAGCTGAGCAAGAGGTAAGGGTTTAAGGGATGGTTGGTTGGTGGGGTATTAA
TGTTTAATTACCTGGAGCACCTGCCTGAAATCACTTTTTTTCAGGTTGGACCGGTGCCACCATGGACTAT
AAGGACCACGACGGAGACTACAAGGATCATGATATTGATTACAAAGACGATGACGATAAGATGGCCCCAA
AGAAGAAGCGGAAGGTCGGTATCCACGGAGTCCCAGCAGCCGACAAGAAGTACAGCATCGGCCTGGACAT
CGGCACCAACTCTGTGGGCTGGGCCGTGATCACCGACGAGTACAAGGTGCCCAGCAAGAAATTCAAGGTG
CTGGGCAACACCGACCGGCACAGCATCAAGAAGAACCTGATCGGAGCCCTGCTGTTCGACAGCGGCGAAA
CAGCCGAGGCCACCCGGCTGAAGAGAACCGCCAGAAGAAGATACACCAGACGGAAGAACCGGATCTGCTA
TCTGCAAGAGATCTTCAGCAACGAGATGGCCAAGGTGGACGACAGCTTCTTCCACAGACTGGAAGAGTCC
TTCCTGGTGGAAGAGGATAAGAAGCACGAGCGGCACCCCATCTTCGGCAACATCGTGGACGAGGTGGCCT
ACCACGAGAAGTACCCCACCATCTACCACCTGAGAAAGAAACTGGTGGACAGCACCGACAAGGCCGACCT
GCGGCTGATCTATCTGGCCCTGGCCCACATGATCAAGTTCCGGGGCCACTTCCTGATCGAGGGCGACCTG
AACCCCGACAACAGCGACGTGGACAAGCTGTTCATCCAGCTGGTGCAGACCTACAACCAGCTGTTCGAGG
AAAACCCCATCAACGCCAGCGGCGTGGACGCCAAGGCCATCCTGTCTGCCAGACTGAGCAAGAGCAGACG
GCTGGAAAATCTGATCGCCCAGCTGCCCGGCGAGAAGAAGAATGGCCTGTTCGGAAACCTGATTGCCCTG
AGCCTGGGCCTGACCCCCAACTTCAAGAGCAACTTCGACCTGGCCGAGGATGCCAAACTGCAGCTGAGCA
AGGACACCTACGACGACGACCTGGACAACCTGCTGGCCCAGATCGGCGACCAGTACGCCGACCTGTTTCT
GGCCGCCAAGAACCTGTCCGACGCCATCCTGCTGAGCGACATCCTGAGAGTGAACACCGAGATCACCAAG
GCCCCCCTGAGCGCCTCTATGATCAAGAGATACGACGAGCACCACCAGGACCTGACCCTGCTGAAAGCTC
TCGTGCGGCAGCAGCTGCCTGAGAAGTACAAAGAGATTTTCTTCGACCAGAGCAAGAACGGCTACGCCGG
CTACATTGACGGCGGAGCCAGCCAGGAAGAGTTCTACAAGTTCATCAAGCCCATCCTGGAAAAGATGGAC
GGCACCGAGGAACTGCTCGTGAAGCTGAACAGAGAGGACCTGCTGCGGAAGCAGCGGACCTTCGACAACG
GCAGCATCCCCCACCAGATCCACCTGGGAGAGCTGCACGCCATTCTGCGGCGGCAGGAAGATTTTTACCC
ATTCCTGAAGGACAACCGGGAAAAGATCGAGAAGATCCTGACCTTCCGCATCCCCTACTACGTGGGCCCT
CTGGCCAGGGGAAACAGCAGATTCGCCTGGATGACCAGAAAGAGCGAGGAAACCATCACCCCCTGGAACT
TCGAGGAAGTGGTGGACAAGGGCGCTTCCGCCCAGAGCTTCATCGAGCGGATGACCAACTTCGATAAGAA
CCTGCCCAACGAGAAGGTGCTGCCCAAGCACAGCCTGCTGTACGAGTACTTCACCGTGTATAACGAGCTG
ACCAAAGTGAAATACGTGACCGAGGGAATGAGAAAGCCCGCCTTCCTGAGCGGCGAGCAGAAAAAGGCCA
TCGTGGACCTGCTGTTCAAGACCAACCGGAAAGTGACCGTGAAGCAGCTGAAAGAGGACTACTTCAAGAA
AATCGAGTGCTTCGACTCCGTGGAAATCTCCGGCGTGGAAGATCGGTTCAACGCCTCCCTGGGCACATAC
CACGATCTGCTGAAAATTATCAAGGACAAGGACTTCCTGGACAATGAGGAAAACGAGGACATTCTGGAAG
ATATCGTGCTGACCCTGACACTGTTTGAGGACAGAGAGATGATCGAGGAACGGCTGAAAACCTATGCCCA
CCTGTTCGACGACAAAGTGATGAAGCAGCTGAAGCGGCGGAGATACACCGGCTGGGGCAGGCTGAGCCGG
AAGCTGATCAACGGCATCCGGGACAAGCAGTCCGGCAAGACAATCCTGGATTTCCTGAAGTCCGACGGCT
TCGCCAACAGAAACTTCATGCAGCTGATCCACGACGACAGCCTGACCTTTAAAGAGGACATCCAGAAAGC
CCAGGTGTCCGGCCAGGGCGATAGCCTGCACGAGCACATTGCCAATCTGGCCGGCAGCCCCGCCATTAAG
AAGGGCATCCTGCAGACAGTGAAGGTGGTGGACGAGCTCGTGAAAGTGATGGGCCGGCACAAGCCCGAGA
ACATCGTGATCGAAATGGCCAGAGAGAACCAGACCACCCAGAAGGGACAGAAGAACAGCCGCGAGAGAAT
GAAGCGGATCGAAGAGGGCATCAAAGAGCTGGGCAGCCAGATCCTGAAAGAACACCCCGTGGAAAACACC
CAGCTGCAGAACGAGAAGCTGTACCTGTACTACCTGCAGAATGGGCGGGATATGTACGTGGACCAGGAAC
TGGACATCAACCGGCTGTCCGACTACGATGTGGACCATATCGTGCCTCAGAGCTTTCTGAAGGACGACTC
CATCGACAACAAGGTGCTGACCAGAAGCGACAAGAACCGGGGCAAGAGCGACAACGTGCCCTCCGAAGAG
GTCGTGAAGAAGATGAAGAACTACTGGCGGCAGCTGCTGAACGCCAAGCTGATTACCCAGAGAAAGTTCG
ACAATCTGACCAAGGCCGAGAGAGGCGGCCTGAGCGAACTGGATAAGGCCGGCTTCATCAAGAGACAGCT
GGTGGAAACCCGGCAGATCACAAAGCACGTGGCACAGATCCTGGACTCCCGGATGAACACTAAGTACGAC
GAGAATGACAAGCTGATCCGGGAAGTGAAAGTGATCACCCTGAAGTCCAAGCTGGTGTCCGATTTCCGGA
AGGATTTCCAGTTTTACAAAGTGCGCGAGATCAACAACTACCACCACGCCCACGACGCCTACCTGAACGC
CGTCGTGGGAACCGCCCTGATCAAAAAGTACCCTAAGCTGGAAAGCGAGTTCGTGTACGGCGACTACAAG
GTGTACGACGTGCGGAAGATGATCGCCAAGAGCGAGCAGGAAATCGGCAAGGCTACCGCCAAGTACTTCT
TCTACAGCAACATCATGAACTTTTTCAAGACCGAGATTACCCTGGCCAACGGCGAGATCCGGAAGCGGCC
TCTGATCGAGACAAACGGCGAAACCGGGGAGATCGTGTGGGATAAGGGCCGGGATTTTGCCACCGTGCGG
AAAGTGCTGAGCATGCCCCAAGTGAATATCGTGAAAAAGACCGAGGTGCAGACAGGCGGCTTCAGCAAAG
AGTCTATCCTGCCCAAGAGGAACAGCGATAAGCTGATCGCCAGAAAGAAGGACTGGGACCCTAAGAAGTA
CGGCGGCTTCGACAGCCCCACCGTGGCCTATTCTGTGCTGGTGGTGGCCAAAGTGGAAAAGGGCAAGTCC
AAGAAACTGAAGAGTGTGAAAGAGCTGCTGGGGATCACCATCATGGAAAGAAGCAGCTTCGAGAAGAATC
CCATCGACTTTCTGGAAGCCAAGGGCTACAAAGAAGTGAAAAAGGACCTGATCATCAAGCTGCCTAAGTA
CTCCCTGTTCGAGCTGGAAAACGGCCGGAAGAGAATGCTGGCCTCTGCCGGCGAACTGCAGAAGGGAAAC
GAACTGGCCCTGCCCTCCAAATATGTGAACTTCCTGTACCTGGCCAGCCACTATGAGAAGCTGAAGGGCT
CCCCCGAGGATAATGAGCAGAAACAGCTGTTTGTGGAACAGCACAAGCACTACCTGGACGAGATCATCGA
GCAGATCAGCGAGTTCTCCAAGAGAGTGATCCTGGCCGACGCTAATCTGGACAAAGTGCTGTCCGCCTAC
AACAAGCACCGGGATAAGCCCATCAGAGAGCAGGCCGAGAATATCATCCACCTGTTTACCCTGACCAATC
TGGGAGCCCCTGCCGCCTTCAAGTACTTTGACACCACCATCGACCGGAAGAGGTACACCAGCACCAAAGA
GGTGCTGGACGCCACCCTGATCCACCAGAGCATCACCGGCCTGTACGAGACACGGATCGACCTGTCTCAG
CTGGGAGGCGACAAAAGGCCGGCGGCCACGAAAAAGGCCGGCCAGGCAAAAAAGAAAAAGGAATTCGGCA
GTGGAGAGGGCAGAGGAAGTCTGCTAACATGCGGTGACGTCGAGGAGAATCCTGGCCCAGTGAGCAAGGG
CGAGGAGCTGTTCACCGGGGTGGTGCCCATCCTGGTCGAGCTGGACGGCGACGTAAACGGCCACAAGTTC
AGCGTGTCCGGCGAGGGCGAGGGCGATGCCACCTACGGCAAGCTGACCCTGAAGTTCATCTGCACCACCG
GCAAGCTGCCCGTGCCCTGGCCCACCCTCGTGACCACCCTGACCTACGGCGTGCAGTGCTTCAGCCGCTA
CCCCGACCACATGAAGCAGCACGACTTCTTCAAGTCCGCCATGCCCGAAGGCTACGTCCAGGAGCGCACC
ATCTTCTTCAAGGACGACGGCAACTACAAGACCCGCGCCGAGGTGAAGTTCGAGGGCGACACCCTGGTGA
ACCGCATCGAGCTGAAGGGCATCGACTTCAAGGAGGACGGCAACATCCTGGGGCACAAGCTGGAGTACAA
CTACAACAGCCACAACGTCTATATCATGGCCGACAAGCAGAAGAACGGCATCAAGGTGAACTTCAAGATC
CGCCACAACATCGAGGACGGCAGCGTGCAGCTCGCCGACCACTACCAGCAGAACACCCCCATCGGCGACG
GCCCCGTGCTGCTGCCCGACAACCACTACCTGAGCACCCAGTCCGCCCTGAGCAAAGACCCCAACGAGAA
GCGCGATCACATGGTCCTGCTGGAGTTCGTGACCGCCGCCGGGATCACTCTCGGCATGGACGAGCTGTAC
AAGGAATTCTAACTAGAGCTCGCTGATCAGCCTCGACTGTGCCTTCTAGTTGCCAGCCATCTGTTGTTTG
CCCCTCCCCCGTGCCTTCCTTGACCCTGGAAGGTGCCACTCCCACTGTCCTTTCCTAATAAAATGAGGAA
ATTGCATCGCATTGTCTGAGTAGGTGTCATTCTATTCTGGGGGGTGGGGTGGGGCAGGACAGCAAGGGGG
AGGATTGGGAAGAGAATAGCAGGCATGCTGGGGAGCGGCCGCAGGAACCCCTAGTGATGGAGTTGGCCAC
TCCCTCTCTGCGCGCTCGCTCGCTCACTGAGGCCGGGCGACCAAAGGTCGCCCGACGCCCGGGCTTTGCC
CGGGCGGCCTCAGTGAGCGAGCGAGCGCGCAGCTGCCTGCAGGGGCGCCTGATGCGGTATTTTCTCCTTA
CGCATCTGTGCGGTATTTCACACCGCATA
[95 nt withheld, positions 6750-6844]
T
[46 nt withheld, positions 6846-6891]
C
[141 nt withheld, positions 6893-7033]
CCTTTGACGTTGGAGTCCACGTTCTTT
[37 nt withheld, positions 7061-7097]
ACTCTATCTCGGGCTATTCTTTTGATTTATAAGGGATTTTGCCGATTTCGGTCTATTGGTTAAAAAATGA
GCTGATTTAACAAAAATTTAACGCGAATTTTAACAAAATATTAACGTTTACAATTTTATGGTGCACTCTC
AGTACAATCTGCTCTGATGCCGCATAGTTAAGCCAGCCCCGACACCCGCCAACACCCGCTGACGCGCCCT
GACGGGCTTGTCTGCTCCCGGCATCCGCTTACAGACAAGCTGTGACCGTCTCCGGGAGCTGCATGTGTCA
GAGGTTTTCACCGTCATCACCGAAACGCGCGAGACGAAAGGGCCTCGTGATACGCCTATTTTTATAGGTT
AATGTCATGATAATAATGGTTTCTTAGACGTCAGGTGGCACTTTTCGGGGAAATGTGCGCGGAACCCCTA
TTTGTTTATTTTTCTAAATACATTCAAATATGTATCCGCTCATGAGACAATAACCCTGATAAATGCTTCA
ATAATATTGAAAAAGGAAGAGTATGAGTATTCAACATTTCCGTGTCGCCCTTATTCCCTTTTTTGCGGCA
TTTTGCCTTCCTGTTTTTGCTCACCCAGAAACGCTGGTGAAAGTAAAAGATGCTGAAGATCAGTTGGGTG
CACGAGTGGGTTACATCGAACTGGATCTCAACAGCGGTAAGATCCTTGAGAGTTTTCGCCCCGAAGAACG
TTTTCCAATGATGAGCACTTTTAAAGTTCTGCTATGTGGCGCGGTATTATCCCGTATTGACGCCGGGCAA
GAGCAACTCGGTCGCCGCATACACTATTCTCAGAATGACTTGGTTGAGTACTCACCAGTCACAGAAAAGC
ATCTTACGGATGGCATGACAGTAAGAGAATTATGCAGTGCTGCCATAACCATGAGTGATAACACTGCGGC
CAACTTACTTCTGACAACGATCGGAGGACCGAAGGAGCTAACCGCTTTTTTGCACAACATGGGGGATCAT
GTAACTCGCCTTGATCGTTGGGAACCGGAGCTGAATGAAGCCATACCAAACGACGAGCGTGACACCACGA
TGCCTGTAGCAATGGCAACAACGTTGCGCAAACTATTAACTGGCGAACTACTTACTCTAGCTTCCCGGCA
ACAATTAATAGACTGGATGGAGGCGGATAAAGTTGCAGGACCACTTCTGCGCTCGGCCCTTCCGGCTGGC
TGGTTTATTGCTGATAAATCTGGAGCCGGTGAGCGTGGAAGCCGCGGTATCATTGCAGCACTGGGGCCAG
ATGGTAAGCCCTCCCGTATCGTAGTTATCTACACGACGGGGAGTCAGGCAACTATGGATGAACGAAATAG
ACAGATCGCTGAGATAGGTGCCTCACTGATTAAGCATTGGTAACTGTCAGACCAAGTTTACTCATATATA
CTTTAGATTGATTTAAAACTTCATTTTTAATTTAAAAGGATCTAGGTGAAGATCCTTTTTGATAATCTCA
TGACCAAAATCCCTTAACGTGAGTTTTCGTTCCACTGAGCGTCAGACCCCGTAGAAAAGATCAAAGGATC
TTCTTGAGATCCTTTTTTTCTGCGCGTAATCTGCTGCTTGCAAACAAAAAAACCACCGCTACCAGCGGTG
GTTTGTTTGCCGGATCAAGAGCTACCAACTCTTTTTCCGAAGGTAACTGGCTTCAGCAGAGCGCAGATAC
CAAATACTGTTCTTCTAGTGTAGCCGTAGTTAGGCCACCACTTCAAGAACTCTGTAGCACCGCCTACATA
CCTCGCTCTGCTAATCCTGTTACCAGTGGCTGCTGCCAGTGGCGATAAGTCGTGTCTTACCGGGTTGGAC
TCAAGACGATAGTTACCGGATAAGGCGCAGCGGTCGGGCTGAACGGGGGGTTCGTGCACACAGCCCAGCT
TGGAGCGAACGACCTACACCGAACTGAGATACCTACAGCGTGAGCTATGAGAAAGCGCCACGCTTCCCGA
AGGGAGAAAGGCGGACAGGTATCCGGTAAGCGGCAGGGTCGGAACAGGAGAGCGCACGAGGGAGCTTCCA
GGGGGAAACGCCTGGTATCTTTATAGTCCTGTCGGGTTTCGCCACCTCTGACTTGAGCGTCGATTTTTGT
GATGCTCGTCAGGGGGGCGGAGCCTATGGAAAAACGCCAGCAACGCGGCCTTTTTACGGTTCCTGGCCTT
TTGCTGGCCTTTTGCTCACATGT
